Addgene plasmid #203045: Salsa-BC204-P3A12
Purpose: Expression of barcoded reporter plasmid for PRESTO-Salsa; EGFP/BC204
Depositing lab: Noah Palm. Depositing organization: Yale University. Publication: Highly multiplexed bioactivity screening reveals human and microbiota metabolome-GPCRome interactions. Chen H, Rosen CE, Gonzalez-Hernandez JA, Song D, Potempa J, Ring AM, Palm NW. Cell. 2023 Jul 6;186(14):3095-3110.e19. doi: 10.1016/j.cell.2023.05.024. Epub 2023 Jun 14. PubMed 37321219.
Backbone
  Vector backbone: pCER206
  Vector type: Mammalian Expression
Growth in bacteria
  Bacterial resistance: Ampicillin, 100 μg/mL
  Growth temperature: 37°C
  Growth strain: DH5alpha
  Copy number: High Copy
Gene/Insert
  Gene/Insert name: EGFP/BC204
  Species: Synthetic
  Insert size (bp): 730
  Promoter: Tet Response Element (TRE)
  Cloning method: Restriction Enzyme; 5′ cloning site BsrGI (not destroyed); 3′ cloning site HindIII (not destroyed)
  Sequencing primers: 5′ Custom primer (GAAGCGCGATCACATGG)
Terms and licenses: Academic/Nonprofit Terms; Industry Terms: Not Available to Industry
How to cite: Salsa-BC204-P3A12 was a gift from Noah Palm (Addgene plasmid # 203045 ; http://n2t.net/addgene:203045 ; RRID:Addgene_203045)
