[The description below was written by a language model from this plasmid's Addgene catalogue record and pLannotate feature annotations shown in this document.]
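Description:
Salsa-BC204-P3A12 is a 5.1 kb mammalian expression plasmid built on the pCER206 backbone. It is one member of a set of barcoded reporter plasmids made for PRESTO-Salsa, a highly multiplexed screening platform for GPCR bioactivity. It is propagated in E. coli as a high-copy plasmid through a ColE1/pUC-type origin and is selected with ampicillin via the β-lactamase gene and its native promoter. No mammalian selection marker is annotated. The short matches to lacI, SV40 large T antigen and an aminoglycoside phosphotransferase appear to be backbone remnants rather than functional genes.

The payload is a synthetic insert of about 730 bp, EGFP/BC204, placed under a Tet response element. The feature table shows a central tetO array flanked on one side by a TRE3G-type minimal promoter fragment that reads into mammalian codon-optimized EGFP. A short polylinker segment follows, where the barcode presumably sits between the retained BsrGI and HindIII cloning sites, although it is not annotated as a feature. An SV40 polyadenylation signal lies just downstream but is annotated on the opposite strand. On the other side of the tetO array, a minimal CMV promoter points in the opposite direction toward a polylinker fragment, a rabbit β-globin intron, a β-globin coding segment and a β-globin poly(A) signal. This suggests a bidirectional Tet-responsive design, but the record does not state what this second arm is used for.

Transcription of the EGFP/barcode message depends on a tetracycline-controlled transactivator binding the TRE. The barcode BC204 gives the transcript a sequence identity that should allow this reporter's output to be told apart from other reporters in a pooled assay. The record does not specify which receptor is paired with this barcode.
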