Features (pLannotate 1.2.2; 17 found; start..end, strand, type, name):
      2..55      +  CDS            lacI (fragment): lac repressor; lacI; The lac repressor binds to the lac operator to inhibit transcription in E. coli. This inhibition can be relieved by adding lactose or isopropyl-β-D-thiogalactopyranoside (IPTG).
    388..443     -  polyA_signal   β-globin poly(A) signal: rabbit β-globin polyadenylation signal (Gil and Proudfoot, 1987)
    518..640     -  CDS            HBB: HBB_COLGU - Experimental evidence at transcript level: Swiss-Prot protein existence level 2. Involved in oxygen transport from the lung to the various peripheral tissues. From Colobus guereza (Mantled guereza) (Eastern black-and-white colobus monkey).
    644..1216    -  intron         β-globin intron: intron from rabbit β-globin gene
   1312..1343    -  misc_feature   MCS (fragment): pUC18/19 multiple cloning site
   1437..1475    -  promoter       minimal CMV promoter: human cytomegalovirus (CMV) immediate early promoter
   1493..1708    -  protein_bind   tetracycline response element (fragment): contains seven copies of the tetracycline operator tetO tetracycline repressor TetR
   1708..1753    +  promoter       TRE3GV promoter (fragment): 3rd-generation Tet-responsive promoter that can be activated by binding of Tet-On® 3G, optimized for retroviral and lentiviral vectors
   1829..1856    +  misc_feature   MCS (fragment): pBluescript multiple cloning site
   1861..2580    +  CDS            EGFP: the original enhanced GFP (Yang et al., 1996) mammalian codon-optimized
   2591..2613    +  misc_feature   MCS (fragment): pBluescript multiple cloning site
   2627..2761    -  polyA_signal   SV40 poly(A) signal: SV40 polyadenylation signal
   2784..2867    -  CDS            large T antigen (fragment): large T antigen from SV40 (simian virus 40)
   2861..3091    -  CDS            str (fragment): STR_KLEPN - Protein inferred from homology: Swiss-Prot protein existence level 3. The aminoglycoside phosphotransferases achieve inactivation of their antibiotic substrates by phosphorylation. From Klebsiella pneumoniae.
   3210..3314    +  promoter       AmpR promoter: bla
   3315..4175    +  CDS            AmpR: β-lactamase; bla; confers resistance to ampicillin, carbenicillin, and related antibiotics
   4346..4934    +  rep_origin     ori: high-copy-number ColE1/pMB1/pBR322/pUC origin of replication
>Addgene plasmid #203045 | Salsa-BC204-P3A12 | addgene full sequence | sequence record 421394 | Addgene NGS Result
AGCGCCCAATACGCAAACCGCCTCTCCCCGCGCGTTGGCCGATTCATTAATGCAGTCGAGGGATCTCCAT
AAGAGAAGAGGGACAGCTATGACTGGGAGTAGTCAGGAGAGGAGGAAAAATCTGGCTAGTAAAACATGTA
AGGAAAATTTTAGGGATGTTAAAGAAAAAAATAACACAAAACAAAATATAAAAAAAATCTAACCTCAAGT
CAAGGCTTTTCTATGGAATAAGGAATGGACAGCAGGGGGCTGTTTCATATACTGATGACCTCTTTATAGC
CAACCTTTGTTCATGGCAGCCAGCATATGGGCATATGTTGCCAAACTCTAAACCAAATACTCATTCTGAT
GTTTTAAATGATTTGCCCTCCCATATGTCCTTCCGAGTGAGAGACACAAAAAATTCCAACACACTATTGC
AATGAAAATAAATTTCCTTTATTAGCCAGAAGTCAGATGCTCAAGGGGCTTCATGATGTCCCCATAATTT
TTGGCAGAGGGAAAAAGATCGATCTCAGTGGTATTTGTGAGCCAGGGCATTGGCCACACCAGCCACCACC
TTCTGATAGGCAGCCTGCACCTGAGGAGTGAATTCTTTGCCAAAATGATGAGACAGCACAACAACCAGCA
CGTTGCCCAGGAGCTGTAGGAAAGAGAAGAAGGCATGAACATGGTTAGCAGAGGGGCCCGGTTTGGACTC
AGAGTATTTTATCCTCATCTCAAACAGTGTATATCATTGTAACCATAAAGAGAAAGGCAGGATGATGACC
AGGGTGTAGTTGTTTCTACCAATAAGAATATTTCCACGCCAGCCAGAATTTATATGCAGAAATATTCTAC
CTTATCATTTAATTATAACAATTGTTCTCTAAAACTGTGCTGAAGTACAATATAATATACCCTGATTGCC
TTGAAAAAAAAGTGATTAGAGAAAGTACTTACAATCTGACAAATAAACAAAAGTGAATTTAAAAATTCGT
TACAAATGCAAGCTAAAGTTTAACGAAAAAGTTACAGAAAATGAAAAGAAAATAAGAGGAGACAATGGTT
GTCAACAGAGTAGAAAGTGAAAGAAACAAAATTATCATGAGGGTCCATGGTGATACAAGGGACATCTTCC
CATTCTAAACAACACCCTGAAAACTTTGCCCCCTCCATATAACATGAATTTTACAATAGCGAAAAAGAAA
GAACAATCAAGGGTCCCCAAACTCACCCTGAAGTTCTCAGCTCTAGAGATATCGTCGAGGCCGCGCTAGC
GTTTAAACTGTCGACCTTAATTAAGAGATCTGCTCGAGGCGCGTCAGCTGACTAGAGGATCCCCGGGTAC
CGAGCTCGAATTCGGGGCCGCGGAGGCTGGATCGGTCCCGGTGTCTTCTATGGAGGTCAAAACAGCGTGG
ATGGCGTCTCCAGGCGATCTGACGGTTCACTAAACGAGCTCTGCTTATATAGGCCTCCCACCGTACACGC
CTACCTCGACCCGGGTACCGAGCTCGACTTTCACTTTTCTCTATCACTGATAGGGAGTGGTAAACTCGAC
TTTCACTTTTCTCTATCACTGATAGGGAGTGGTAAACTCGACTTTCACTTTTCTCTATCACTGATAGGGA
GTGGTAAACTCGACTTTCACTTTTCTCTATCACTGATAGGGAGTGGTAAACTCGACTTTCACTTTTCTCT
ATCACTGATAGGGAGTGGTAAACTCGACCTATATAAGCAGAGCTCGTTTAGTGAACCGTCAGATCGCCTG
GAGACGCCATCCACGCTGTTTTGACCTCCATAGAAGACACCGGGACCGATCCAGCCTCCGCGGCCCCGAA
TTCCTGCAGCGGCCGCTCTAGAACTAGTGGATCCCCGCGGATGGTGAGCAAGGGCGAGGAGCTGTTCACC
GGGGTGGTGCCCATCCTGGTCGAGCTGGACGGCGACGTAAACGGCCACAAGTTCAGCGTGTCCGGCGAGG
GCGAGGGCGATGCCACCTACGGCAAGCTGACCCTGAAGTTCATCTGCACCACCGGCAAGCTGCCCGTGCC
CTGGCCCACCCTCGTGACCACCCTGACCTACGGCGTGCAGTGCTTCAGCCGCTACCCCGACCACATGAAG
CAGCACGACTTCTTCAAGTCCGCCATGCCCGAAGGCTACGTCCAGGAGCGCACCATCTTCTTCAAGGACG
ACGGCAACTACAAGACCCGCGCCGAGGTGAAGTTCGAGGGCGACACCCTGGTGAACCGCATCGAGCTGAA
GGGCATCGACTTCAAGGAGGACGGCAACATCCTGGGGCACAAGCTGGAGTACAACTACAACAGCCACAAC
GTCTATATCATGGCCGACAAGCAGAAGAACGGCATCAAGGTGAACTTCAAGATCCGCCACAACATCGAGG
ACGGCAGCGTGCAGCTCGCCGACCACTACCAGCAGAACACCCCCATCGGCGACGGCCCCGTGCTGCTGCC
CGACAACCACTACCTGAGCACCCAGTCCGCCCTGAGCAAAGACCCCAACGAGAAGCGCGATCACATGGTC
CTGCTGGAGTTCGTGACCGCCGCCGGGATCACTCTCGGCATGGACGAGCTGTACAAGTAATGCGGGTGAC
GAATTCGATATCAAGCTTGTCGACCTAGTTCTAGAGGATCCAGACATGATAAGATACATTGATGAGTTTG
GACAAACCACAACTAGAATGCAGTGAAAAAAATGCTTTATTTGTGAAATTTGTGATGCTATTGCTTTATT
TGTAACCATTATAAGCTGCAATAAACAAGTTAACAACAACAATTGCATTCATTTTATGTTTCAGGTTCAG
GGGGAGGTGTGGGAGGTTTTTTAAAGCAAGTAAAACCTCTACAAATGTGGTATGGCTGATTATGATCCTG
CAAGCCTCGTCGTCCTGGCCGGACCACGCTATCTGTGCAAGGTCCCCGGCCCCGGACGCGCGCTCCATGA
GCAGAGCGCCCGCCGCCGAGGCGAAGACTCGGGCGGCGCCCTGCCCGTCCCACCAGGTCAACAGGCGGTA
ACCGGCCTCTTCATCGGGAATGCGCGCGACCTTCAGCATCGCCGGCATGTCCCCCTGGCGGACGGGAAGT
ATCCAGCTCGACCAAGCTGGCCGCGTCGAGTGAAGACGAAAGGGCCTCGTGATACGCCTATTTTTATAGG
TTAATGTCATGATAATAATGGTTTCTTAGACGTCAGGTGGCACTTTTCGGGGAAATGTGCGCGGAACCCC
TATTTGTTTATTTTTCTAAATACATTCAAATATGTATCCGCTCATGAGACAATAACCCTGATAAATGCTT
CAATAATATTGAAAAAGGAAGAGTATGAGTATTCAACATTTCCGTGTCGCCCTTATTCCCTTTTTTGCGG
CATTTTGCCTTCCTGTTTTTGCTCACCCAGAAACGCTGGTGAAAGTAAAAGATGCTGAAGATCAGTTGGG
TGCACGAGTGGGTTACATCGAACTGGATCTCAACAGCGGTAAGATCCTTGAGAGTTTTCGCCCCGAAGAA
CGTTTTCCAATGATGAGCACTTTTAAAGTTCTGCTATGTGGCGCGGTATTATCCCGTGTTGACGCCGGGC
AAGAGCAACTCGGTCGCCGCATACACTATTCTCAGAATGACTTGGTTGAGTACTCACCAGTCACAGAAAA
GCATCTTACGGATGGCATGACAGTAAGAGAATTATGCAGTGCTGCCATAACCATGAGTGATAACACTGCG
GCCAACTTACTTCTGACAACGATCGGAGGACCGAAGGAGCTAACCGCTTTTTTGCACAACATGGGGGATC
ATGTAACTCGCCTTGATCGTTGGGAACCGGAGCTGAATGAAGCCATACCAAACGACGAGCGTGACACCAC
GATGCCTGTAGCAATGGCAACAACGTTGCGCAAACTATTAACTGGCGAACTACTTACTCTAGCTTCCCGG
CAACAATTAATAGACTGGATGGAGGCGGATAAAGTTGCAGGACCACTTCTGCGCTCGGCCCTTCCGGCTG
GCTGGTTTATTGCTGATAAATCTGGAGCCGGTGAGCGTGGGTCTCGCGGTATCATTGCAGCACTGGGGCC
AGATGGTAAGCCCTCCCGTATCGTAGTTATCTACACGACGGGGAGTCAGGCAACTATGGATGAACGAAAT
AGACAGATCGCTGAGATAGGTGCCTCACTGATTAAGCATTGGTAACTGTCAGACCAAGTTTACTCATATA
TACTTTAGATTGATTTAAAACTTCATTTTTAATTTAAAAGGATCTAGGTGAAGATCCTTTTTGATAATCT
CATGACCAAAATCCCTTAACGTGAGTTTTCGTTCCACTGAGCGTCAGACCCCGTAGAAAAGATCAAAGGA
TCTTCTTGAGATCCTTTTTTTCTGCGCGTAATCTGCTGCTTGCAAACAAAAAAACCACCGCTACCAGCGG
TGGTTTGTTTGCCGGATCAAGAGCTACCAACTCTTTTTCCGAAGGTAACTGGCTTCAGCAGAGCGCAGAT
ACCAAATACTGTTCTTCTAGTGTAGCCGTAGTTAGGCCACCACTTCAAGAACTCTGTAGCACCGCCTACA
TACCTCGCTCTGCTAATCCTGTTACCAGTGGCTGCTGCCAGTGGCGATAAGTCGTGTCTTACCGGGTTGG
ACTCAAGACGATAGTTACCGGATAAGGCGCAGCGGTCGGGCTGAACGGGGGGTTCGTGCACACAGCCCAG
CTTGGAGCGAACGACCTACACCGAACTGAGATACCTACAGCGTGAGCTATGAGAAAGCGCCACGCTTCCC
GAAGGGAGAAAGGCGGACAGGTATCCGGTAAGCGGCAGGGTCGGAACAGGAGAGCGCACGAGGGAGCTTC
CAGGGGGAAACGCCTGGTATCTTTATAGTCCTGTCGGGTTTCGCCACCTCTGACTTGAGCGTCGATTTTT
GTGATGCTCGTCAGGGGGGCGGAGCCTATGGAAAAACGCCAGCAACGCGGCCTTTTTACGGTTCCTGGCC
TTTTGCTGGCCTTTTGCTCACATGTTCTTTCCTGCGTTATCCCCTGATTCTGTGGATAACCGTATTACCG
CCTTTGAGTGAGCTGATACCGCTCGCCGCAGCCGAACGACCGAGCGCAGCGAGTCAGTGAGCGAGGAAGC
GGAAG
