>Addgene plasmid #203045 | Salsa-BC204-P3A12 | depositor partial sequence | sequence record 393918 | BC204
TGCGGGTGAC
